Addgene plasmid #117518: LBJJ382
Purpose: Also known as LBJJ429. PCR template for sgRNA-EF with polyT, 67bp or 192bp terminator
Depositing lab: Jonathan D Jones. Depositing organization: Sainsbury Laboratory, Norwich. Publication: Optimization of T-DNA architecture for Cas9-mediated mutagenesis in Arabidopsis. Castel B, Tomlinson L, Locci F, Yang Y, Jones JDG. PLoS One. 2019 Jan 9;14(1):e0204778. doi: 10.1371/journal.pone.0204778. eCollection 2019. PubMed 30625150.
Backbone
  Vector backbone: pICH47751
  Backbone size w/o insert (bp): 4352
  Total vector size (bp): 4880
  Vector type: Plant Expression, CRISPR
Growth in bacteria
  Bacterial resistance: Ampicillin, 100 μg/mL
  Growth temperature: 37°C
  Growth strain: DH5alpha
  Copy number: Unknown
Gene/Insert
  Gene/Insert name: BpiI:ACTA:pU6-26:sgRNA-EF:t192bp:TTAC:BpiI
  Species: Synthetic
  Insert size (bp): 528
  Promoter: AtU6-26
  Cloning method: Restriction Enzyme; 5′ cloning site BpiI (not destroyed); 3′ cloning site BpiI (not destroyed)
  Sequencing primers: 5′ GTGGTGTAAACAAATTGACGC; 3′ GGATAAACCTTTTCACGCCC
Terms and licenses: Academic/Nonprofit Terms; Industry Terms: Not Available to Industry
Depositor comments: Cloned by Laurence Tomlinson. Primers to amplify a sgRNA: Fw: ga GGTCTCa ATTG [x] GTTTAAGAGCTATGCTGGAA, where [x] is the 20nt spacer/target sequence (NOT including the PAM). Rv: tgtggtctcaAGCGAAAAAAAGCACCGACTC (for polyT terminator) tgtggtctcaAGCGACCCCAGAAATTGAAC (for 67 bp U6-26 terminator, recommanded) tgtggtctcaAGCGTATTGGTTTATCTCATCG (for 192 bp U6-26 terminator). The PCR amplicon is ready to clone in a Golden Gate fashion with U6-26 promoter (pICSL90002) and any Golden Gate compatible acceptor vector Level 1, using BsaI. Please visit https://www.biorxiv.org/content/early/2018/09/17/419952 for bioRxiv preprint.
How to cite: LBJJ382 was a gift from Jonathan D Jones (Addgene plasmid # 117518 ; http://n2t.net/addgene:117518 ; RRID:Addgene_117518)
