[The description below was written by a language model from this plasmid's Addgene catalogue record and pLannotate feature annotations shown in this document.]
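Description:
LBJJ382 (also known as LBJJ429) is a 4,880 bp Golden Gate Level 1-type plasmid built on the pICH47751 backbone and catalogued as a plant expression/CRISPR vector. In practice it serves mainly as a PCR template for building single guide RNA expression units. The backbone is a binary vector. Nopaline-type left and right T-DNA border repeats flank the insert position, and an incP oriV with the trfA replication initiator gene provides broad-host-range replication of the kind used for maintenance in Agrobacterium. A high-copy ColE1/pUC-type origin and a β-lactamase gene under its own promoter support propagation and ampicillin selection in E. coli. A short TetR fragment is also annotated and appears to be a backbone remnant.

The 528 bp synthetic insert sits between retained BpiI sites with ACTA and TTAC fusion overhangs. It consists of the Arabidopsis U6-26 (Pol III) promoter, the "EF" sgRNA scaffold for Streptococcus pyogenes Cas9, and 192 bp of U6-26 terminator sequence. The feature table detects only fragments of the AtU6 promoter and the tracrRNA-derived scaffold, which is consistent with the modified scaffold sequence.

According to the depositor, users amplify the scaffold with a forward primer that carries a chosen 20-nt spacer. The choice of reverse primer ends the amplicon at the polyT stretch, at 67 bp of U6-26 terminator (the recommended option), or at the full 192 bp. The BsaI-flanked amplicon is then assembled by Golden Gate cloning with a separate U6-26 promoter module into a compatible Level 1 acceptor. This approach was developed during work on optimising T-DNA architecture for Cas9 mutagenesis in Arabidopsis.
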