Features (pLannotate 1.2.2; 10 found; start..end, strand, type, name):
    167..183     +  promoter       AtU6 promoter (fragment): consensus promoter from the three Arabidopsis U6 snRNA genes (Waibel and Filipowicz, 1990; Nekrasov et al., 2013)
    278..345     +  misc_RNA       tracrRNA (fragment): trans-activating CRISPR RNA for the Streptococcus pyogenes CRISPR/Cas9 system
    583..607     +  misc_feature   RB T-DNA repeat: right border repeat from nopaline C58 T-DNA
    719..739     -  CDS            TetR (fragment): tetracycline resistance regulatory protein; tetR
    766..1911    -  CDS            trfA: TRFA_ECOLX - Experimental evidence at protein level: Swiss-Prot protein existence level 1. Also involved in plasmid copy number control, promoting intermolecular coupling of protein bound iterons at oriV, which inhibits replication initiation. From Escherichia coli.
   2247..2835    -  rep_origin     ori: high-copy-number ColE1/pMB1/pBR322/pUC origin of replication
   3006..3866    -  CDS            AmpR: β-lactamase; bla; confers resistance to ampicillin, carbenicillin, and related antibiotics
   3867..3971    -  promoter       AmpR promoter: bla
   4058..4689    -  rep_origin     oriV: incP origin of replication
   4781..4805    +  misc_feature   LB T-DNA repeat: left border repeat from nopaline C58 T-DNA
>Addgene plasmid #117518 | LBJJ382 | addgene full sequence | sequence record 225205 | Addgene NGS Result
TCTGTGAAGACAAACTAGAATTCGAGCTCGGAGCATCTTCATTCTTAAGATATGAAGATAATCTTCAAAA
GGCCCCTGGGAATCTGAAAGAAGAGAAGCAGGCCCATTTATATGGGAAAGAACAATAGTATTTCTTATAT
AGGCCCATTTAAGTTGAAAACAATCTTCAAAAGTCCCACATCGCTTAGATAAGAAAACGAAGCTGAGTTT
ATATACAGCTAGAGTCGAAGTAGTGATTGCGTATCTTCGGCCATGAAGCGTTTAAGAGCTATGCTGGAAA
CAGCATAGCAAGTTTAAATAAGGCTAGTCCGTTATCAACTTGAAAAAGTGGCACCGAGTCGGTGCTTTTT
TTTGCAAAATTTTCCAGATCGATTTCTTCTTCCTCTGTTCTTCGGCGTTCAATTTCTGGGGTTTTCTCTT
CGTTTTCTGTAACTGAAACCTAAAATTTGACCTAAAAAAAATCTCAAATAATATGATTCAGTGGTTTTGT
ACTTTTCAGTTAGTTGAGTTTTGCAGTTCCGATGAGATAAACCAATACGCTTTACTTGTCTTCTGCACGA
AGTGGTTTAAACTATCAGTGTTTGACAGGATATATTGGCGGGTAAACCTAAGAGAAAAGAGCGTTTATTA
GAATAATCGGATATTTAAAAGGGCGTGAAAAGGTTTATCCGTTCGTCCATTTGTATGTGCATGCCAACCA
CAGGGTTCCCCAGATCAGGCGCTGGCTGCTGAACCCCCAGCCGGAACTGACCCCACAAGGCCCTAGCGTT
TGCAATGCACCAGGTCATCATTGACCCAGGCGTGTTCCACCAGGCCGCTGCCTCGCAACTCTTCGCAGGC
TTCGCCGACCTGCTCGCGCCACTTCTTCACGCGGGTGGAATCCGATCCGCACATGAGGCGGAAGGTTTCC
AGCTTGAGCGGGTACGGCTCCCGGTGCGAGCTGAAATAGTCGAACATCCGTCGGGCCGTCGGCGACAGCT
TGCGGTACTTCTCCCATATGAATTTCGTGTAGTGGTCGCCAGCAAACAGCACGACGATTTCCTCGTCGAT
CAGGACCTGGCAACGGGACGTTTTCTTGCCACGGTCCAGGACGCGGAAGCGGTGCAGCAGCGACACCGAT
TCCAGGTGCCCAACGCGGTCGGACGTGAAGCCCATCGCCGTCGCCTGTAGGCGCGACAGGCATTCCTCGG
CCTTCGTGTAATACCGGCCATTGATCGACCAGCCCAGGTCCTGGCAAAGCTCGTAGAACGTGAAGGTGAT
CGGCTCGCCGATAGGGGTGCGCTTCGCGTACTCCAACACCTGCTGCCACACCAGTTCGTCATCGTCGGCC
CGCAGCTCGACGCCGGTGTAGGTGATCTTCACGTCCTTGTTGACGTGGAAAATGACCTTGTTTTGCAGCG
CCTCGCGCGGGATTTTCTTGTTGCGCGTGGTGAACAGGGCAGAGCGGGCCGTGTCGTTTGGCATCGCTCG
CATCGTGTCCGGCCACGGCGCAATATCGAACAAGGAAAGCTGCATTTCCTTGATCTGCTGCTTCGTGTGT
TTCAGCAACGCGGCCTGCTTGGCCTCGCTGACCTGTTTTGCCAGGTCCTCGCCGGCGGTTTTTCGCTTCT
TGGTCGTCATAGTTCCTCGCGTGTCGATGGTCATCGACTTCGCCAAACCTGCCGCCTCCTGTTCAAGACG
ACGCGAACGCTCCACGGCGGCCGATGGCGCGGGCAGGGCAGGGGGAGCCAGTTGCACGCTGTCGCGCTCG
ATCTTGGCCGTAGCTTGCTGGACCATCGAGCCGACGGACTGGAAGGTTTCGCGGGGCGCACGCATGACGG
TGCGGCTTGCGATGGTTTCGGCATCCTCGGCGGAAAACCCCGCGTCGATCAGTTCTTGCCTGTATGCCTT
CCGGTCAAACGTCCGATTCATTCACCCTCCTTGCGGGATTGCCCCGACTCACGCCGGGGCAATGTGCCCT
TATTCCTGATTTGACCCGCCTGGTGCCTTGGTGTCCAGATAATCCACCTTATCGGCAATGAAGTCGGTCC
CGTAGACCGTCTGGCCGTCCTTCTCGTACTTGGTATTCCGAATCTTGCCCTGCACGAATACCAGCGACCC
CTTGCCCAAATACTTGCCGTGGGCCTCGGCCTGAGAGCCAAAACACTTGATGCGGAAGAAGTCGGTGCGC
TCCTGCTTGTCGCCGGCATCGTTGCGCCACATCTAGGATCTGCCAGGAACCGTAAAAAGGCCGCGTTGCT
GGCGTTTTTCCATAGGCTCCGCCCCCCTGACGAGCATCACAAAAATCGACGCTCAAGTCAGAGGTGGCGA
AACCCGACAGGACTATAAAGATACCAGGCGTTTCCCCCTGGAAGCTCCCTCGTGCGCTCTCCTGTTCCGA
CCCTGCCGCTTACCGGATACCTGTCCGCCTTTCTCCCTTCGGGAAGCGTGGCGCTTTCTCATAGCTCACG
CTGTAGGTATCTCAGTTCGGTGTAGGTCGTTCGCTCCAAGCTGGGCTGTGTGCACGAACCCCCCGTTCAG
CCCGACCGCTGCGCCTTATCCGGTAACTATCGTCTTGAGTCCAACCCGGTAAGACACGACTTATCGCCAC
TGGCAGCAGCCACTGGTAACAGGATTAGCAGAGCGAGGTATGTAGGCGGTGCTACAGAGTTCTTGAAGTG
GTGGCCTAACTACGGCTACACTAGAAGAACAGTATTTGGTATCTGCGCTCTGCTGAAGCCAGTTACCTTC
GGAAAAAGAGTTGGTAGCTCTTGATCCGGCAAACAAACCACCGCTGGTAGCGGTGGTTTTTTTGTTTGCA
AGCAGCAGATTACGCGCAGAAAAAAAGGATCTCAAGAAGATCCTTTGATCTTTTCTACGGGGTCTGACGC
TCAGTGGAACGAAAACTCACGTTAAGGGATTTTGGTCATGAGATTATCAAAAAGGATCTTCACCTAGATC
CTTTTAAATTAAAAATGAAGTTTTAAATCAATCTAAAGTATATATGAGTAAACTTGGTCTGACAGTTACC
AATGCTTAATCAGTGAGGCACCTATCTCAGCGATCTGTCTATTTCGTTCATCCATAGTTGCCTGACTCCC
CGTCGTGTAGATAACTACGATACGGGAGGGCTTACCATCTGGCCCCAGTGCTGCAATGATACCGCGAGAA
CCACGCTCACCGGCTCCAGATTTATCAGCAATAAACCAGCCAGCCGGAAGGGCCGAGCGCAGAAGTGGTC
CTGCAACTTTATCCGCCTCCATCCAGTCTATTAATTGTTGCCGGGAAGCTAGAGTAAGTAGTTCGCCAGT
TAATAGTTTGCGCAACGTTGTTGCCATTGCTACAGGCATCGTGGTGTCACGCTCGTCGTTTGGTATGGCT
TCATTCAGCTCCGGTTCCCAACGATCAAGGCGAGTTACATGATCCCCCATGTTGTGCAAAAAAGCGGTTA
GCTCCTTCGGTCCTCCGATCGTTGTCAGAAGTAAGTTGGCCGCAGTGTTATCACTCATGGTTATGGCAGC
ACTGCATAATTCTCTTACTGTCATGCCATCCGTAAGATGCTTTTCTGTGACTGGTGAGTACTCAACCAAG
TCATTCTGAGAATAGTGTATGCGGCGACCGAGTTGCTCTTGCCCGGCGTCAATACGGGATAATACCGCGC
CACATAGCAGAACTTTAAAAGTGCTCATCATTGGAAAACGTTCTTCGGGGCGAAAACTCTCAAGGATCTT
ACCGCTGTTGAGATCCAGTTCGATGTAACCCACTCGTGCACCCAACTGATCTTCAGCATCTTTTACTTTC
ACCAGCGTTTCTGGGTGAGCAAAAACAGGAAGGCAAAATGCCGCAAAAAAGGGAATAAGGGCGACACGGA
AATGTTGAATACTCATACTCTTCCTTTTTCAATATTATTGAAGCATTTATCAAGGTTATTGTCTCATGAG
CGGATACATATTTGAATGTATTTAGAAAAATAAACAAATAGGGGTTCCGCGCACGAATTGGCCAGCGCTG
CCATTTTTGGGGTGAGGCCGTTCGCGGCCGAGGGGCGCAGCCCCTGGGGGGATGGGAGGCCCGCGTTAGC
GGGCCGGGAGGGTTCGAGAAGGGGGGGCACCCCCCTTCGGCGTGCGCGGTCACGCGCACAGGGCGCAGCC
CTGGTTAAAAACAAGGTTTATAAATATTGGTTTAAAAGCAGGTTAAAAGACAGGTTAGCGGTGGCCGAAA
AACGGGCGGAAACCCTTGCAAATGCTGGATTTTCTGCCTGTGGACAGCCCCTCAAATGTCAATAGGTGCG
CCCCTCATCTGTCAGCACTCTGCCCCTCAAGTGTCAAGGATCGCGCCCCTCATCTGTCAGTAGTCGCGCC
CCTCAAGTGTCAATACCGCAGGGCACTTATCCCCAGGCTTGTCCACATCATCTGTGGGAAACTCGCGTAA
AATCAGGCGTTTTCGCCGATTTGCGAGGCTGGCCAGCTCCACGTCGCCGGCCGAAATCGAGCCTGCCCCT
CATCTGTCAACGCCGCGCCGGGTGAGTCGGCCCCTCAAGTGTCAACGTCCGCCCCTCATCTGTCAGTGAG
GGCCAAGTTTTCCGCGAGGTATCCACAACGCCGGCGGCCGCGGTGTCTCGCACACGGCTTCGACGGCGTT
TCTGGCGCGTTTGCAGGGCCATAGACGGCCGCCAGCCCAGCGGCGAGGGCAACCAGCCCGGTGAGCGTCG
CAAAGGAGATCCTGATCTGACTGATGGGCTGCCTGTATCGAGTGGTGATTTTGTGCCGAGCTGCCGGTCG
GGGAGCTGTTGGCTGGCTGGTGGCAGGATATATTGTGGTGTAAACAAATTGACGCTTAGACAACTTAATA
ACACATTGCGGACGTTTTTAATGTACTGGGGTGGATGCAGTGGGCCCCAC
